Addgene plasmid #84095: pFGC5941-PacI-ath-STTM169d
Purpose: target miRNA169d for destruction in Arabidopsis thaliana
Depositing lab: Guiliang Tang. Depositing organization: Michigan Technological University. Publication: Construction of short tandem target mimic (STTM) to block the functions of plant and animal microRNAs. Tang G, Yan J, Gu Y, Qiao M, Fan R, Mao Y, Tang X. Methods. 2012 Oct;58(2):118-25. doi: 10.1016/j.ymeth.2012.10.006. Epub 2012 Oct 23. PubMed 23098881.
Backbone
  Vector backbone: pFGC5941-PacI
  Backbone manufacturer: Guiliang Tang (Addgene plasmid # 44182)
  Backbone size w/o insert (bp): 8608
  Vector type: Plant Expression
  Selectable markers: Basta
Growth in bacteria
  Bacterial resistance: Chloramphenicol and Kanamycin, 25 & 50 μg/mL
  Growth temperature: 37°C
  Growth strain: DH5alpha
  Copy number: High Copy
Gene/Insert
  Gene/Insert name: STTM169d
  Species: A. thaliana (mustard weed)
  Insert size (bp): 2846
  Promoter: 2x35S
  Cloning method: Restriction Enzyme; 5′ cloning site PacI (not destroyed); 3′ cloning site PacI (not destroyed)
  Sequencing primers: 5′ CACTATCCTTCGCAAGACCCTTCC; 3′ CAACACATGAGCGAAACCCTATAA
Terms and licenses: Academic/Nonprofit Terms; Industry Terms: Not Available to Industry
Depositor comments: The insert within this plasmid contains a 2x35S promoter, STTM, T35S and CmR. The STTM sequence in the plasmid contains discrepancies compared to the reference sequence. According to the depositing lab, these mutations should not affect plasmid function.
How to cite: pFGC5941-PacI-ath-STTM169d was a gift from Guiliang Tang (Addgene plasmid # 84095 ; http://n2t.net/addgene:84095 ; RRID:Addgene_84095)
