[The description below was written by a language model from this plasmid's Addgene catalogue record and pLannotate feature annotations shown in this document.]
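Description:
pFGC5941-PacI-ath-STTM169d is a plant expression binary vector built on the pFGC5941-PacI backbone and designed to knock down the function of microRNA169d in Arabidopsis thaliana. Its architecture is that of an Agrobacterium T-DNA vector: nopaline-type left and right border repeats flank the plant-transferred region, while the backbone carries the pVS1 origin with its RepA and StaA replication and stability genes for maintenance in Agrobacterium. A ColE1/pBR322-type origin with the bom mobilisation region supports propagation in E. coli, where the plasmid is listed as high copy. Bacterial selection uses kanamycin from the backbone aminoglycoside phosphotransferase gene together with chloramphenicol from a CmR gene that is part of the insert. Within the T-DNA, a bar gene under the mannopine synthase promoter and terminator confers Basta (phosphinothricin) resistance for selecting transformed plants.

The payload is a cassette cloned into a retained PacI site which, according to the depositor, comprises a 2x35S promoter, the short tandem target mimic (STTM), the 35S terminator and CmR. The feature table shows matching CaMV 35S promoter elements spanning the sequence origin, followed by the CaMV poly(A) signal. The STTM itself is not annotated but presumably lies in the gap between promoter and terminator. T7 and SP6 promoters and fragments of a ColE1-type origin flank the cassette, apparently carried over from an intermediate cloning vector. An STTM is a non-coding transcript carrying two imperfect miRNA binding sites joined by a spacer, which sequesters the target miRNA and triggers its degradation, allowing loss-of-function analysis. The depositor notes that the STTM sequence differs from the reference sequence, but these changes are not expected to affect function.
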