Features (pLannotate 1.2.2; 27 found; start..end, strand, type, name):
      1..346     +  promoter       CaMV 35S promoter: strong constitutive promoter from cauliflower mosaic virus
    298..344     +  promoter       minimal CaMV 35S promoter: minimal 35S promoter from cauliflower mosaic virus
    507..683     +  polyA_signal   CaMV poly(A) signal: cauliflower mosaic virus polyadenylation signal
   1245..1263    -  promoter       SP6 promoter: promoter for bacteriophage SP6 RNA polymerase
   1334..1993    -  CDS            CmR: chloramphenicol acetyltransferase; cat; confers resistance to chloramphenicol
   1994..2030    -  promoter       cat promoter (fragment): promoter of the E. coli cat gene encoding chloramphenicol acetyltransferase
   2030..2058    -  promoter       tet promoter: E. coli promoter for tetracycline efflux protein gene
   2120..2288    -  rep_origin     ori (fragment): high-copy-number ColE1/pMB1/pBR322/pUC origin of replication
   2320..3027    +  terminator     OCS terminator: octopine synthase terminator
   3028..3048    +  misc_feature   MCS (fragment): pUC18/19 multiple cloning site
   3051..3205    +  CDS            lacZα (fragment): LacZα fragment of β-galactosidase; lacZ fragment
   3271..3295    +  misc_feature   RB T-DNA repeat: right border repeat from nopaline C58 T-DNA
   3635..4036    +  CDS            Y4CG_SINFN (fragment): Protein inferred from homology: Swiss-Prot protein existence level 3. From Sinorhizobium fredii (strain NBRC 101917 / NGR234).
   4596..5225    +  CDS            pVS1 StaA: stability protein from the Pseudomonas plasmid pVS1 (Heeb et al., 2000)
   5654..6727    +  CDS            pVS1 RepA: replication protein from the Pseudomonas plasmid pVS1 (Heeb et al., 2000)
   6793..6987    +  rep_origin     pVS1 oriV: origin of replication for the Pseudomonas plasmid pVS1 (Heeb et al., 2000)
   7190..7229    +  CDS            rop (fragment): Rop protein, which maintains plasmids at low copy number; rop
   7331..7471    +  misc_feature   bom: basis of mobility region from pBR322
   7657..8245    -  rep_origin     ori: high-copy-number ColE1/pMB1/pBR322/pUC origin of replication
   8332..9126    -  CDS            KanR: aminoglycoside phosphotransferase; aphA-3; confers resistance to kanamycin
   9551..9575    +  misc_feature   LB T-DNA repeat: left border repeat from nopaline C58 T-DNA
   9661..9913    -  terminator     MAS terminator: mannopine synthase terminator
   9926..10474   -  CDS            bar: PAT_STRHY - Experimental evidence at protein level: Swiss-Prot protein existence level 1. Inactivates phosphinothricin (PPT) by transfer of an acetyl group from acetyl CoA. Can also acetylate demethylphosphinothricin but not PTT or glutamate. This enzyme is an effector of phosphinothricin tripeptide (PTT or bialaphos) resistance. From Streptomyces hygroscopicus. Introduced by genetic manipulation and expressed in glufosinate-tolerant maize by Dekalb Genetics.
  10480..10860   -  promoter       MAS promoter: mannopine synthase promoter (Velten et al., 1984)
  10906..10947   -  rep_origin     ori (fragment): high-copy-number ColE1/pMB1/pBR322/pUC origin of replication
  11051..11069   +  promoter       T7 promoter: promoter for bacteriophage T7 RNA polymerase
  11138..11426   +  promoter       CaMV 35S promoter (fragment): strong constitutive promoter from cauliflower mosaic virus
>Addgene plasmid #84095 | pFGC5941-PacI-ath-STTM169d | addgene full sequence | sequence record 167209 | Addgene NGS Result
TGAGACTTTTCAACAAAGGGTAATTTCGGGAAACCTCCTCGGATTCCATTGCCCAGCTACCTGTCACCTC
ATCGAAAGGACAGTAGAAAAGGAAGGTGGCTCCTACAAATGCCATCATCGCGATAAAGGAAAGGCTATCA
TTCAAGATGCCTCTGCCGACAGTGGTCCCAAAGATGGACCCCCACCCACGAGGAGCATCGTGGAAAAAGA
AGACGTTCCAACCACGTCTTCAAAGCAAGTGGATTGATGTGACATCTCCACTGACATAAGGGATGACGCA
CAACCCCACTATCCTTCGCAAGACCCTTCCTCTATATAAGGAAGTTCATTTCATTTGGAGAGGACAGCCC
AAGCTTCGGCAAGTCATAAACCTTGGCTCAGTTGTTGTTGTTATGGTCTAATTTAAATATGGTCTAAAGA
AGAAGAATCGGCAAGTCATAAACCTTGGCTCAGAATTCGGTACGCTGAAATCACCAGTCTCTCTCTACAA
ATCTATCTCTCTCTATTTTCTCCATAAATAATGTGTGAGTAGTTTCCCGATAAGGGAAATTAGGGTTCTT
ATAGGGTTTCGCTCATGTGTTGAGCATATAAGAAACCCTTAGTATGTATTTGTATTTGTAAAATACTTCT
ATCAATAAAATTTCTAATTCCTAAAACCAAAATCCAGTACTAAAATCCAGATCTCCTAAAGTCCCTATAG
ATCTTTGTCGTGAATATAAACCAGACACGAGACGACTAGACCTGGAGCCCAGACGCCGTTCGAAGCTAGA
AGTACCGCTTAGGCAGGAGGCCGTTAGGGAAAAGATGCTAAGGCAGGGTTGGTTACGTTGACTCCCCCGT
AGGTTTGGTTTAAATATGATGAAGTGGACGGAAGGAAGGAGGAAGACAAGGAAGGATAAGGTTGCAGGCC
CTGTGCAAGGTAAGAAGATGGAAATTTGATAGAGGTACGCTACTATACTTATACTATACGCTAAGGGAAT
GATTGTATTTATACCCTATACCCCCTAATAACCCCTTATCAATTTAAGAAATAATCCGCATAAGCCCCCG
CTTAAAAATTGGTATCAGAGCCATGAATAGGTCTATGACCAAAACTCAAGAGGATAAAACCTCACCAAAA
TACGAAAGAGTCCTTAACTCTAAAGATAAAAGATCTTTCAAGATCAAAACTAGTTCCCTCACACCGGTGA
CGGGGATCGCATGCGACCTCTAGACCATCACATTGGAGCTTCAGCTGCTCGAGTTCTATAGTGTCACCTA
AATCGTATGTGTATGATACATAAGGTTATGTATTAATTGTAGCCGCGTTCTAACGTCGACAGGCCTGTAC
CAATTACGCCCCGCCCTGCCACTCATCGCAGTACTGTTGTAATTCATTAAGCATTCTGCCGACATGGAAG
CCATCACAAACGGCATGATGAACCTGAATCGCCAGCGGCATCAGCACCTTGTCGCCTTGCGTATAATATT
TGCCCATGGTGAAAACGGGGGCGAAGAAGTTGTCCATATTGGCCACGTTTAAATCAAAACTGGTGAAACT
CACCCAGGGATTGGCTGAGACGAAAAACATATTCTCAATAAACCCTTTAGGGAAATAGGCCAGGTTTTCA
CCGTAACACGCCACATCTTGCGAATATATGTGTAGAAACTGCCGGAAATCGTCGTGGTATTCACTCCAGA
GCGATGAAAACGTTTCAGTTTGCTCATGGAAAACGGTGTAACAAGGGTGAACACTATCCCATATTACCAG
CTCACCGTCTTTCATTGCCATACGGAACTCCGGATGAGCATTCATCAGGCGGGCAAGAATGTGAATAAAG
GCCGGATAAAACTTGTGCTTATTTTTCTTTACGGTCTTTAAAAAGGCCGTAATATCCAGCTGAACGGTCT
GGTTATAGGTACATTGAGCAACTGACTGAAATGCCTCAAAATGTTCTTTACGATGCCATTGGGATATATC
AACGGTGGTATATCCAGTGATTTCTTTCTCCATTTTAGCTTCCTTAGCTCCTGAAAATCTCGATAACTCA
TTAAAGCTTATCGATGATAAGCTGTCAAACATGAGAATTTAGCCCGCCTAATGAGCGGGCTTTTTGCTGT
GATCCGCGTTGCTGGCGTTTTTCCATAGGCTCCGCCCCCCTGACGAGCATCACAAAAATCGACGCTCAAG
TCAGAGGTGGCGAAACCCGACAGGACTATAAAGATACCAGGCGTTTCCCCCCTGGAAGCTCCCTCGTGCG
CTCTCCTGTTCCGACCCTGCCGCTTACCGGATACCTGTCCGCCTTTCTTAATTAAGACCCGGGACTAGTC
CCTAGAGTCCTGCTTTAATGAGATATGCGAGACGCCTATGATCGCATGATATTTGCTTTCAATTCTGTTG
TGCACGTTGTAAAAAACCTGAGCATGTGTAGCTCAGATCCTTACCGCCGGTTTCGGTTCATTCTAATGAA
TATATCACCCGTTACTATCGTATTTTTATGAATAATATTCTCCGTTCAATTTACTGATTGTACCCTACTA
CTTATATGTACAATATTAAAATGAAAACAATATATTGTGCTGAATAGGTTTATAGCGACATCTATGATAG
AGCGCCACAATAACAAACAATTGCGTTTTATTATTACAAATCCAATTTTAAAAAAAGCGGCAGAACCGGT
CAAACCTAAAAGACTGATTACATAAATCTTATTCAAATTTCAAAAGTGCCCCAGGGGCTAGTATCTACGA
CACACCGAGCGGCGAACTAATAACGCTCACTGAAGGGAACTCCGGTTCCCCGCCGGCGCGCATGGGTGAG
ATTCCTTGAAGTTGAGTATTGGCCGTCCGCTCTACCGAAAGTTACGGGCACCATTCAACCCGGTCCAGCA
CGGCGGCCGGGTAACCGACTTGCTGCCCCGAGAATTATGCAGCATTTTTTTGGTGTATGTGGGCCCCAAA
TGAAGTGCAGGTCAAACCTTGACAGTGACGACAAATCGTTGGGCGGGTCCAGGGCGAATTTTGCGACAAC
ATGTCGAGGCTCAGCAGGACCTGCAGGCATGCAAGCTTGGCACTGGCCGTCGTTTTACAACGTCGTGACT
GGGAAAACCCTGGCGTTACCCAACTTAATCGCCTTGCAGCACATCCCCCTTTCGCCAGCTGGCGTAATAG
CGAAGAGGCCCGCACCGATCGCCCTTCCCAACAGTTGCGCAGCCTGAATGGCGAATGCTAGAGCAGCTTG
AGCTTGGATCAGATTGTCGTTTCCCGCCTTCAGTTTAAACTATCAGTGTTTGACAGGATATATTGGCGGG
TAAACCTAAGAGAAAAGAGCGTTTATTAGAATAATCGGATATTTAAAAGGGCGTGAAAAGGTTTATCCGT
TCGTCCATTTGTATGTGCATGCCAACCACAGGGTTCCCCTCGGGATCAAAGTACTTTGATCCAACCCCTC
CGCTGCTATAGTGCAGTCGGCTTCTGACGTTCAGTGCAGCCGTCTTCTGAAAACGACATGTCGCACAAGT
CCTAAGTTACGCGACAGGCTGCCGCCCTGCCCTTTTCCTGGCGTTTTCTTGTCGCGTGTTTTAGTCGCAT
AAAGTAGAATACTTGCGACTAGAACCGGAGACATTACGCCATGAACAAGAGCGCCGCCGCTGGCCTGCTG
GGCTATGCCCGCGTCAGCACCGACGACCAGGACTTGACCAACCAACGGGCCGAACTGCACGCGGCCGGCT
GCACCAAGCTGTTTTCCGAGAAGATCACCGGCACCAGGCGCGACCGCCCGGAGCTGGCCAGGATGCTTGA
CCACCTACGCCCTGGCGACGTTGTGACAGTGACCAGGCTAGACCGCCTGGCCCGCAGCACCCGCGACCTA
CTGGACATTGCCGAGCGCATCCAGGAGGCCGGCGCGGGCCTGCGTAGCCTGGCAGAGCCGTGGGCCGACA
CCACCACGCCGGCCGGCCGCATGGTGTTGACCGTGTTCGCCGGCATTGCCGAGTTCGAGCGTTCCCTAAT
CATCGACCGCACCCGGAGCGGGCGCGAGGCCGCCAAGGCCCGAGGCGTGAAGTTTGGCCCCCGCCCTACC
CTCACCCCGGCACAGATCGCGCACGCCCGCGAGCTGATCGACCAGGAAGGCCGCACCGTGAAAGAGGCGG
CTGCACTGCTTGGCGTGCATCGCTCGACCCTGTACCGCGCACTTGAGCGCAGCGAGGAAGTGACGCCCAC
CGAGGCCAGGCGGCGCGGTGCCTTCCGTGAGGACGCATTGACCGAGGCCGACGCCCTGGCGGCCGCCGAG
AATGAACGCCAAGAGGAACAAGCATGAAACCGCACCAGGACGGCCAGGACGAACCGTTTTTCATTACCGA
AGAGATCGAGGCGGAGATGATCGCGGCCGGGTACGTGTTCGAGCCGCCCGCGCACGTCTCAACCGTGCGG
CTGCATGAAATCCTGGCCGGTTTGTCTGATGCCAAGCTGGCGGCCTGGCCGGCCAGCTTGGCCGCTGAAG
AAACCGAGCGCCGCCGTCTAAAAAGGTGATGTGTATTTGAGTAAAACAGCTTGCGTCATGCGGTCGCTGC
GTATATGATGCGATGAGTAAATAAACAAATACGCAAGGGGAACGCATGAAGGTTATCGCTGTACTTAACC
AGAAAGGCGGGTCAGGCAAGACGACCATCGCAACCCATCTAGCCCGCGCCCTGCAACTCGCCGGGGCCGA
TGTTCTGTTAGTCGATTCCGATCCCCAGGGCAGTGCCCGCGATTGGGCGGCCGTGCGGGAAGATCAACCG
CTAACCGTTGTCGGCATCGACCGCCCGACGATTGACCGCGACGTGAAGGCCATCGGCCGGCGCGACTTCG
TAGTGATCGACGGAGCGCCCCAGGCGGCGGACTTGGCTGTGTCCGCGATCAAGGCAGCCGACTTCGTGCT
GATTCCGGTGCAGCCAAGCCCTTACGACATATGGGCCACCGCCGACCTGGTGGAGCTGGTTAAGCAGCGC
ATTGAGGTCACGGATGGAAGGCTACAAGCGGCCTTTGTCGTGTCGCGGGCGATCAAAGGCACGCGCATCG
GCGGTGAGGTTGCCGAGGCGCTGGCCGGGTACGAGCTGCCCATTCTTGAGTCCCGTATCACGCAGCGCGT
GAGCTACCCAGGCACTGCCGCCGCCGGCACAACCGTTCTTGAATCAGAACCCGAGGGCGACGCTGCCCGC
GAGGTCCAGGCGCTGGCCGCTGAAATTAAATCAAAACTCATTTGAGTTAATGAGGTAAAGAGAAAATGAG
CAAAAGCACAAACACGCTAAGTGCCGGCCGTCCGAGCGCACGCAGCAGCAAGGCTGCAACGTTGGCCAGC
CTGGCAGACACGCCAGCCATGAAGCGGGTCAACTTTCAGTTGCCGGCGGAGGATCACACCAAGCTGAAGA
TGTACGCGGTACGCCAAGGCAAGACCATTACCGAGCTGCTATCTGAATACATCGCGCAGCTACCAGAGTA
AATGAGCAAATGAATAAATGAGTAGATGAATTTTAGCGGCTAAAGGAGGCGGCATGGAAAATCAAGAACA
ACCAGGCACCGACGCCGTGGAATGCCCCATGTGTGGAGGAACGGGCGGTTGGCCAGGCGTAAGCGGCTGG
GTTGCCTGCCGGCCCTGCAATGGCACTGGAACCCCCAAGCCCGAGGAATCGGCGTGAGCGGTCGCAAACC
ATCCGGCCCGGTACAAATCGGCGCGGCGCTGGGTGATGACCTGGTGGAGAAGTTGAAGGCCGCGCAGGCC
GCCCAGCGGCAACGCATCGAGGCAGAAGCACGCCCCGGTGAATCGTGGCAAGCGGCCGCTGATCGAATCC
GCAAAGAATCCCGGCAACCGCCGGCAGCCGGTGCGCCGTCGATTAGGAAGCCGCCCAAGGGCGACGAGCA
ACCAGATTTTTTCGTTCCGATGCTCTATGACGTGGGCACCCGCGATAGTCGCAGCATCATGGACGTGGCC
GTTTTCCGTCTGTCGAAGCGTGACCGACGAGCTGGCGAGGTGATCCGCTACGAGCTTCCAGACGGGCACG
TAGAGGTTTCCGCAGGGCCGGCCGGCATGGCCAGTGTGTGGGATTACGACCTGGTACTGATGGCGGTTTC
CCATCTAACCGAATCCATGAACCGATACCGGGAAGGGAAGGGAGACAAGCCCGGCCGCGTGTTCCGTCCA
CACGTTGCGGACGTACTCAAGTTCTGCCGGCGAGCCGATGGCGGAAAGCAGAAAGACGACCTGGTAGAAA
CCTGCATTCGGTTAAACACCACGCACGTTGCCATGCAGCGTACGAAGAAGGCCAAGAACGGCCGCCTGGT
GACGGTATCCGAGGGTGAAGCCTTGATTAGCCGCTACAAGATCGTAAAGAGCGAAACCGGGCGGCCGGAG
TACATCGAGATCGAGCTAGCTGATTGGATGTACCGCGAGATCACAGAAGGCAAGAACCCGGACGTGCTGA
CGGTTCACCCCGATTACTTTTTGATCGATCCCGGCATCGGCCGTTTTCTCTACCGCCTGGCACGCCGCGC
CGCAGGCAAGGCAGAAGCCAGATGGTTGTTCAAGACGATCTACGAACGCAGTGGCAGCGCCGGAGAGTTC
AAGAAGTTCTGTTTCACCGTGCGCAAGCTGATCGGGTCAAATGACCTGCCGGAGTACGATTTGAAGGAGG
AGGCGGGGCAGGCTGGCCCGATCCTAGTCATGCGCTACCGCAACCTGATCGAGGGCGAAGCATCCGCCGG
TTCCTAATGTACGGAGCAGATGCTAGGGCAAATTGCCCTAGCAGGGGAAAAAGGTCGAAAAGGTCTCTTT
CCTGTGGATAGCACGTACATTGGGAACCCAAAGCCGTACATTGGGAACCGGAACCCGTACATTGGGAACC
CAAAGCCGTACATTGGGAACCGGTCACACATGTAAGTGACTGATATAAAAGAGAAAAAAGGCGATTTTTC
CGCCTAAAACTCTTTAAAACTTATTAAAACTCTTAAAACCCGCCTGGCCTGTGCATAACTGTCTGGCCAG
CGCACAGCCGAAGAGCTGCAAAAAGCGCCTACCCTTCGGTCGCTGCGCTCCCTACGCCCCGCCGCTTCGC
GTCGGCCTATCGCGGCCGCTGGCCGCTCAAAAATGGCTGGCCTACGGCCAGGCAATCTACCAGGGCGCGG
ACAAGCCGCGCCGTCGCCACTCGACCGCCGGCGCCCACATCAAGGCACCCTGCCTCGCGCGTTTCGGTGA
TGACGGTGAAAACCTCTGACACATGCAGCTCCCGGAGACGGTCACAGCTTGTCTGTAAGCGGATGCCGGG
AGCAGACAAGCCCGTCAGGGCGCGTCAGCGGGTGTTGGCGGGTGTCGGGGCGCAGCCATGACCCAGTCAC
GTAGCGATAGCGGAGTGTATACTGGCTTAACTATGCGGCATCAGAGCAGATTGTACTGAGAGTGCACCAT
ATGCGGTGTGAAATACCGCACAGATGCGTAAGGAGAAAATACCGCATCAGGCGCTCTTCCGCTTCCTCGC
TCACTGACTCGCTGCGCTCGGTCGTTCGGCTGCGGCGAGCGGTATCAGCTCACTCAAAGGCGGTAATACG
GTTATCCACAGAATCAGGGGATAACGCAGGAAAGAACATGTGAGCAAAAGGCCAGCAAAAGGCCAGGAAC
CGTAAAAAGGCCGCGTTGCTGGCGTTTTTCCATAGGCTCCGCCCCCCTGACGAGCATCACAAAAATCGAC
GCTCAAGTCAGAGGTGGCGAAACCCGACAGGACTATAAAGATACCAGGCGTTTCCCCCTGGAAGCTCCCT
CGTGCGCTCTCCTGTTCCGACCCTGCCGCTTACCGGATACCTGTCCGCCTTTCTCCCTTCGGGAAGCGTG
GCGCTTTCTCATAGCTCACGCTGTAGGTATCTCAGTTCGGTGTAGGTCGTTCGCTCCAAGCTGGGCTGTG
TGCACGAACCCCCCGTTCAGCCCGACCGCTGCGCCTTATCCGGTAACTATCGTCTTGAGTCCAACCCGGT
AAGACACGACTTATCGCCACTGGCAGCAGCCACTGGTAACAGGATTAGCAGAGCGAGGTATGTAGGCGGT
GCTACAGAGTTCTTGAAGTGGTGGCCTAACTACGGCTACACTAGAAGGACAGTATTTGGTATCTGCGCTC
TGCTGAAGCCAGTTACCTTCGGAAAAAGAGTTGGTAGCTCTTGATCCGGCAAACAAACCACCGCTGGTAG
CGGTGGTTTTTTTGTTTGCAAGCAGCAGATTACGCGCAGAAAAAAAGGATCTCAAGAAGATCCTTTGATC
TTTTCTACGGGGTCTGACGCTCAGTGGAACGAAAACTCACGTTAAGGGATTTTGGTCATGCATTCTAGGT
ACTAAAACAATTCATCCAGTAAAATATAATATTTTATTTTCTCCCAATCAGGCTTGATCCCCAGTAAGTC
AAAAAATAGCTCGACATACTGTTCTTCCCCGATATCCTCCCTGATCGACCGGACGCAGAAGGCAATGTCA
TACCACTTGTCCGCCCTGCCGCTTCTCCCAAGATCAATAAAGCCACTTACTTTGCCATCTTTCACAAAGA
TGTTGCTGTCTCCCAGGTCGCCGTGGGAAAAGACAAGTTCCTCTTCGGGCTTTTCCGTCTTTAAAAAATC
ATACAGCTCGCGCGGATCTTTAAATGGAGTGTCTTCTTCCCAGTTTTCGCAATCCACATCGGCCAGATCG
TTATTCAGTAAGTAATCCAATTCGGCTAAGCGGCTGTCTAAGCTATTCGTATAGGGACAATCCGATATGT
CGATGGAGTGAAAGAGCCTGATGCACTCCGCATACAGCTCGATAATCTTTTCAGGGCTTTGTTCATCTTC
ATACTCTTCCGAGCAAAGGACGCCATCGGCCTCACTCATGAGCAGATTGCTCCAGCCATCATGCCGTTCA
AAGTGCAGGACCTTTGGAACAGGCAGCTTTCCTTCCAGCCATAGCATCATGTCCTTTTCCCGTTCCACAT
CATAGGTGGTCCCTTTATACCGGCTGTCCGTCATTTTTAAATATAGGTTTTCATTTTCTCCCACCAGCTT
ATATACCTTAGCAGGAGACATTCCTTCCGTATCTTTTACGCAGCGGTATTTTTCGATCAGTTTTTTCAAT
TCCGGTGATATTCTCATTTTAGCCATTTATTATTTCCTTCCTCTTTTCTACAGTATTTAAAGATACCCCA
AGAAGCTAATTATAACAAGACGAACTCCAATTCACTGTTCCTTGCATTCTAAAACCTTAAATACCAGAAA
ACAGCTTTTTCAAAGTTGTTTTCAAAGTTGGCGTATAACATAGTATCGACGGAGCCGATTTTGAAACCGC
GGTGATCACAGGCAGCAACGCTCTGTCATCGTTACAATCAACATGCTACCCTCCGCGAGATCATCCGTGT
TTCAAACCCGGCAGCTTAGTTGCCGTTCTTCCGAATAGCATCGGTAACATGAGCAAAGTCTGCCGCCTTA
CAACGGCTCTCCCGCTGACGCCGTCCCGGACTGATGGGCTGCCTGTATCGAGTGGTGATTTTGTGCCGAG
CTGCCGGTCGGGGAGCTGTTGGCTGGCTGGTGGCAGGATATATTGTGGTGTAAACAAATTGACGCTTAGA
CAACTTAATAACACATTGCGGACGTTTTTAATGTACTGAATTAACGCCGAATTAATTCGAGCTCGGATCT
GATAATTTATTTGAAAATTCATAAGAAAAGCAAACGTTACATGAATTGATGAAACAATACAAAGACAGAT
AAAGCCACGCACATTTAGGATATTGGCCGAGATTACTGAATATTGAGTAAGATCACGGAATTTCTGACAG
GAGCATGTCTTCAATTCAGCCCAAATGGCAGTTGAAATACTCAAACCGCCCCATATGCAGGAGCGGATCA
TTCATTGTTTGTTTGGTTGCCTTTGCCAACATGGGAGTCCAAGATTCTGCAGTCAAATCTCGGTGACGGG
CAGGACCGGACGGGGCGGTACCGGCAGGCTGAAGTCCAGCTGCCAGAAACCCACGTCATGCCAGTTCCCG
TGCTTGAAGCCGGCCGCCCGCAGCATGCCGCGGGGGGCATATCCGAGCGCCTCGTGCATGCGCACGCTCG
GGTCGTTGGGCAGCCCGATGACAGCGACCACGCTCTTGAAGCCCTGTGCCTCCAGGGACTTCAGCAGGTG
GGTGTAGAGCGTGGAGCCCAGTCCCGTCCGCTGGTGGCGGGGGGAGACGTACACGGTCGACTCGGCCGTC
CAGTCGTAGGCGTTGCGTGCCTTCCAGGGGCCCGCGTAGGCGATGCCGGCGACCTCGCCGTCCACCTCGG
CGACGAGCCAGGGATAGCGCTCCCGCAGACGGACGAGGTCGTCCGTCCACTCCTGCGGTTCCTGCGGCTC
GGTACGGAAGTTGACCGTGCTTGTCTCGATGTAGTGGTTGACGATGGTGCAGACCGCCGGCATGTCCGCC
TCGGTGGCACGGCGGATGTCGGCCGGGCGTCGTTCTGGGCTCATCGATTCGATTTGGTGTATCGAGATTG
GTTATGAAATTCAGATGCTAGTGTAATGTATTGGTAATTTGGGAAGATATAATAGGAAGCAAGGCTATTT
ATCCATTTCTGAAAAGGCGAAATGGCGTCACCGCGAGCGTCACGCGCATTCCGTTCTTGCTGTAAAGCGT
TGTTTGGTACACTTTTGACTAGCGAGGCTTGGCGTGTCAGCGTATCTATTCAAAAGTCGTTAATGGCTGC
GGATCAAGAAAAAGTTGGAATAGAAACAGAATACCCGCGAAATTCAGGCCCGGTTGCCATGTCCTACACG
CCGAAATAAACGACCAAATTAGTAGAAAAATAAAAACTGACTCGGATACTTACGTCACGTCTTGCGCACT
GATTTGAAAAATCTCAGAATTCATGGATCCTAGGTGAGTCTAGAGAGTTAATTAAGTTTGCAAGCAGCAG
ATTACGCGCAGAAAAAAAGGATCTCAAGGAGATCCTTTGGATCACAAAAAAAAGCCCGCTCATTAGGCGG
GTTAAATTCCCGGGTACTGCAGCCGATTCATTAATGCAGGTTAACCTGGCTTATCGAAATTAATACGACT
CACTATAGGGAGACCGGTAGATCTGATCCCTACTCCAAAAATGTCAAAGATACAGTCTCAGAAGACCAAA
GGGCTATTGAGACTTTTCAACAAAGGGTAATTTCGGGAAACCTCCTCGGATTCCATTGCCCAGCTATCTG
TCACTTCATCGAAAGGACAGTGGAAAAGGAAGGTGGCTCCTACAAATGCCATCATTGCGATAAAGGAAAG
GCTATCATTCAAGATGCCTCTGCCGACAGTGGTCCCAAAGATGGACCCCCACCCACGAGGAGCATCGTGG
GAAAAGAAGACGTTCCAACCACGTCTTCAAAGCAAGTGGATTGATGTGACATCTCCACTGACGTAAGGGA
TGACGCACAATCCCACCCCTACTCCAAAAATGTCAAAGATACTGTCTCAGAAGACCAAAGGGCTAT
