>Addgene plasmid #84095 | pFGC5941-PacI-ath-STTM169d | depositor partial sequence | sequence record 160651 | STTM
CGGCAAGTCATCTACCTTGGCTCAGTTGTTGTTGTTATGGTCTAATTTAAATATGGTCTAAAGAAGAAGA
ATCGGCAAGTCATCTACCTTGGCTCA
